>Addgene plasmid #168871 | pEntry_SARS-CoV-2-nsp8 | addgene full sequence | sequence record 479284 | Addgene NGS Result
GCGCCACGCTTCCCGAAGGGAGAAAGGCGGACAGGTATCCGGTAAGCGGCAGGGTCGGAACAGGAGAGCG
CACGAGGGAGCTTCCAGGGGGAAACGCCTGGTATCTTTATAGTCCTGTCGGGTTTCGCCACCTCTGACTT
GAGCGTCGATTTTTGTGATGCTCGTCAGGGGGGCGGAGCCTATGGAAAAACGCCAGCAACGCGGCCTTTT
TACGGTTCCTGGCCTTTTGCTGGCCTTTTGCTCACATGTTCTTTCCTGCGTTATCCCCTGATTCTGTGGA
TAACCGTATTACCGCCTTTGAGTGAGCTGATACCGCTCGCCGCAGCCGAACGACCGAGCGCAGCGAGTCA
GTGAGCGAGGAAGCGGAAGAGCGCCCAATACGCAAACCGCCTCTCCCCGCGCGTTGGCCGATTCATTAAT
GCAGCTGGCACGACAGGTTTCCCGACTGGAAAGCGGGCAGTGAGCGCAACGCAATTAATACGCGTACCGC
TAGCCAGGAAGAGTTTGTAGAAACGCAAAAAGGCCATCCGTCAGGATGGCCTTCTGCTTAGTTTGATGCC
TGGCAGTTTATGGCGGGCGTCCTGCCCGCCACCCTCCGGGCCGTTGCTTCACAACGTTCAAATCCGCTCC
CGGCGGATTTGTCCTACTCAGGAGAGCGTTCACCGACAAACAACAGATAAAACGAAAGGCCCAGTCTTCC
GACTGAGCCTTTCGTTTTATTTGATGCCTGGCAGTTCCCTACTCTCGCGTTAACGCTAGCATGGATGTTT
TCCCAGTCACGACGTTGTAAAACGACGGCCAGTCTTAAGCTCGGGCCCCAAATAATGATTTTATTTTGAC
TGATAGTGACCTGTTCGTTGCAACAAATTGATGAGCAATGCTTTTTTATAATGCCAACTTTGTACAAAAA
AGCAGAAGGGCCGTCAAGGCCAGGATCCATGGGATCCGCTATAGCCTCAGAGTTTAGTTCCCTTCCATCA
TATGCAGCTTTTGCTACTGCTCAAGAAGCTTATGAGCAGGCTGTTGCTAATGGTGATTCTGAAGTTGTTC
TTAAAAAGTTGAAGAAGTCTTTGAATGTGGCTAAATCTGAATTTGACCGTGATGCAGCCATGCAACGTAA
GTTGGAAAAGATGGCTGATCAAGCTATGACCCAAATGTATAAACAGGCTAGATCTGAGGACAAGAGGGCA
AAAGTTACTAGTGCTATGCAGACAATGCTTTTCACTATGCTTAGAAAGTTGGATAATGATGCACTCAACA
ACATTATCAACAATGCAAGAGATGGTTGTGTTCCCTTGAACATAATACCTCTTACAACAGCAGCCAAACT
AATGGTTGTCATACCAGACTATAACACATATAAAAATACGTGTGATGGTACAACATTTACTTATGCATCA
GCATTGTGGGAAATCCAACAGGTTGTAGATGCAGATAGTAAAATTGTTCAACTTAGTGAAATTAGTATGG
ACAATTCACCTAATTTAGCATGGCCTCTTATTGTAACAGCTTTAAGGGCCAATTCTGCTGTCAAATTACA
GCTTAATTAAGACGCGATCGCGGCCTCATGGGCCCAGCTTTCTTGTACAAAGTTGGCATTATAAAAAATA
ATTGCTCATCAATTTGTTGCAACGAACAGGTCACTATCAGTCAAAATAAAATCATTATTTGCCATCCAGC
TGATATCCCCTATAGTGAGTCGTATTACATGGTCATAGCTGTTTCCTGGCAGCTCTGGCCCGTGTCTCAA
AATCTCTGATGTTACATTGCACAAGATAAAAATATATCATCATGCCTCCTCTAGACCAGCCAGGACAGAA
ATGCCTCGACTTCGCTGCTACCCAAGGTTGCCGGGTGACGCACACCGTGGAAACGGATGAAGGCACGAAC
CCAGTGGACATAAGCCTGTTCGGTTCGTAAGCTGTAATGCAAGTAGCGTATGCGCTCACGCAACTGGTCC
AGAACCTTGACCGAACGCAGCGGTGGTAACGGCGCAGTGGCGGTTTTCATGGCTTGTTATGACTGTTTTT
TTGGGGTACAGTCTATGCCTCGGGCATCCAAGCAGCAAGCGCGTTACGCCGTGGGTCGATGTTTGATGTT
ATGGAGCAGCAACGATGTTACGCAGCAGGGCAGTCGCCCTAAAACAAAGTTAAACATTATGAGGGAAGCG
GTGATCGCCGAAGTATCGACTCAACTATCAGAGGTAGTTGGCGTCATCGAGCGCCATCTCGAACCGACGT
TGCTGGCCGTACATTTGTACGGCTCCGCAGTGGATGGCGGCCTGAAGCCACACAGTGATATTGATTTGCT
GGTTACGGTGACCGTAAGGCTTGATGAAACAACGCGGCGAGCTTTGATCAACGACCTTTTGGAAACTTCG
GCTTCCCCTGGAGAGAGCGAGATTCTCCGCGCTGTAGAAGTCACCATTGTTGTGCACGACGACATCATTC
CGTGGCGTTATCCAGCTAAGCGCGAACTGCAATTTGGAGAATGGCAGCGCAATGACATTCTTGCAGGTAT
CTTCGAGCCAGCCACGATCGACATTGATCTGGCTATCTTGCTGACAAAAGCAAGAGAACATAGCGTTGCC
TTGGTAGGTCCAGCGGCGGAGGAACTCTTTGATCCGGTTCCTGAACAGGATCTATTTGAGGCGCTAAATG
AAACCTTAACGCTATGGAACTCGCCGCCCGACTGGGCTGGCGATGAGCGAAATGTAGTGCTTACGTTGTC
CCGCATTTGGTACAGCGCAGTAACCGGCAAAATCGCGCCGAAGGATGTCGCTGCCGACTGGGCAATGGAG
CGCCTGCCGGCCCAGTATCAGCCCGTCATACTTGAAGCTAGACAGGCTTATCTTGGACAAGAAGAAGATC
GCTTGGCCTCGCGCGCAGATCAGTTGGAAGAATTTGTCCACTACGTGAAAGGCGAGATCACCAAGGTAGT
CGGCAAATAACCCTCGAGCCACCCATGACCAAAATCCCTTAACGTGAGTTACGCGTCGTTCCACTGAGCG
TCAGACCCCGTAGAAAAGATCAAAGGATCTTCTTGAGATCCTTTTTTTCTGCGCGTAATCTGCTGCTTGC
AAACAAAAAAACCACCGCTACCAGCGGTGGTTTGTTTGCCGGATCAAGAGCTACCAACTCTTTTTCCGAA
GGTAACTGGCTTCAGCAGAGCGCAGATACCAAATACTGTTCTTCTAGTGTAGCCGTAGTTAGGCCACCAC
TTCAAGAACTCTGTAGCACCGCCTACATACCTCGCTCTGCTAATCCTGTTACCAGTGGCTGCTGCCAGTG
GCGATAAGTCGTGTCTTACCGGGTTGGACTCAAGACGATAGTTACCGGATAAGGCGCAGCGGTCGGGCTG
AACGGGGGGTTCGTGCACACAGCCCAGCTTGGAGCGAACGACCTACACCGAACTGAGATACCTACAGCGT
GAGCTATGAGAAA
Features (pLannotate 1.2.2; 12 found; start..end, strand, type, name):
    371..463     +  CDS            lacI (fragment): lac repressor; lacI; The lac repressor binds to the lac operator to inhibit transcription in E. coli. This inhibition can be relieved by adding lactose or isopropyl-β-D-thiogalactopyranoside (IPTG).
    518..545     -  terminator     rrnB T2 terminator: transcription terminator T2 from the E. coli rrnB gene
    677..720     +  terminator     rrnB T1 terminator: Escherichia coli rrnB; transcription terminator T1 from the E. coli rrnB gene
    767..803     -  CDS            lacZα (fragment): LacZα fragment of β-galactosidase; lacZ fragment
    819..915     +  protein_bind   attL1: mutant version of attL; recombination site for the Gateway® LR reaction LR Clonase™
    948..1586    +  CDS            R1A_SARS2 (fragment): Experimental evidence at protein level: Swiss-Prot protein existence level 1. [Non-structural protein 10]: Plays a pivotal role in viral transcription by stimulating both nsp14 3'-5' exoribonuclease and nsp16 2'-O-methyltransferase activities. Therefore plays an essential role in viral mRNAs cap methylation. From Severe acute respiratory syndrome coronavirus 2 (2019-nCoV) (SARS-CoV-2).
   1573..1671    -  protein_bind   attL2: mutant version of attL; recombination site for the Gateway® LR reaction LR Clonase™
   1689..1707    -  promoter       T7 promoter: promoter for bacteriophage T7 RNA polymerase
   1897..1920    +  promoter       Pc promoter (fragment): intI1 (promoter lies within the coding sequence); class 1 integron promoter
   2096..2152    +  CDS            GmR (fragment): gentamycin acetyltransferase; aacC1; confers resistance to gentamycin
   2159..2950    +  CDS            SmR: aminoglycoside adenylyltransferase (Murphy, 1985); aadA; confers resistance to spectinomycin and streptomycin
   3043..188     +  rep_origin     ori (across the origin): high-copy-number ColE1/pMB1/pBR322/pUC origin of replication
