>Addgene plasmid #168871 | pEntry_SARS-CoV-2-nsp8 | analyzer sequence | sequence record 327305
CTACCAGCGGTGGTTTGTTTGCCGGATCAAGAGCTACCAACTCTTTTTCCGAAGGTAACTGGCTTCAGCA
GAGCGCAGATACCAAATACTGTCCTTCTAGTGTAGCCGTAGTTAGGCCACCACTTCAAGAACTCTGTAGC
ACCGCCTACATACCTCGCTCTGCTAATCCTGTTACCAGTGGCTGCTGCCAGTGGCGATAAGTCGTGTCTT
ACCGGGTTGGACTCAAGACGATAGTTACCGGATAAGGCGCAGCGGTCGGGCTGAACGGGGGGTTCGTGCA
CACAGCCCAGCTTGGAGCGAACGACCTACACCGAACTGAGATACCTACAGCGTGAGCATTGAGAAAGCGC
CACGCTTCCCGAAGGGAGAAAGGCGGACAGGTATCCGGTAAGCGGCAGGGTCGGAACAGGAGAGCGCACG
AGGGAGCTTCCAGGGGGAAACGCCTGGTATCTTTATAGTCCTGTCGGGTTTCGCCACCTCTGACTTGAGC
GTCGATTTTTGTGATGCTCGTCAGGGGGGCGGAGCCTATGGAAAAACGCCAGCAACGCGGCCTTTTTACG
GTTCCTGGCCTTTTGCTGGCCTTTTGCTCACATGTTCTTTCCTGCGTTATCCCCTGATTCTGTGGATAAC
CGTATTACCGCCTTTGAGTGAGCTGATACCGCTCGCCGCAGCCGAACGACCGAGCGCAGCGAGTCAGTGA
GCGAGGAAGCGGAAGAGCGCCCAATACGCAAACCGCCTCTCCCCGCGCGTTGGCCGATTCATTAATGCAG
CTGGCACGACAGGTTTCCCGACTGGAAAGCGGGCAGTGAGCGCAACGCAATTAATACGCGTACCGCTAGC
CAGGAAGAGTTTGTAGAAACGCAAAAAGGCCATCCGTCAGGATGGCCTTCTGCTTAGTTTGATGCCTGGC
AGTTTATGGCGGGCGTCCTGCCCGCCACCCTCCGGGCCGTTGCTTCACAACGTTCAAATCCGCTCCCGGC
GGATTTGTCCTACTCAGGAGAGCGTTCACCGACAAACAACAGATAAAACGAAAGGCCCAGTCTTCCGACT
GAGCCTTTCGTTTTATTTGATGCCTGGCAGTTCCCTACTCTCGCGTTAACGCTAGCATGGATGTTTTCCC
AGTCACGACGTTGTAAAACGACGGCCAGTCTTAAGCTCGGGCCCCAAATAATGATTTTATTTTGACTGAT
AGTGACCTGTTCGTTGCAACAAATTGATGAGCAATGCTTTTTTATAATGCCAACTTTGTACAAAAAAGCA
GAAGGGCCGTCAAGGCCAGGATCCATGGGATCCGCTATAGCCTCAGAGTTTAGTTCCCTTCCATCATATG
CAGCTTTTGCTACTGCTCAAGAAGCTTATGAGCAGGCTGTTGCTAATGGTGATTCTGAAGTTGTTCTTAA
AAAGTTGAAGAAGTCTTTGAATGTGGCTAAATCTGAATTTGACCGTGATGCAGCCATGCAACGTAAGTTG
GAAAAGATGGCTGATCAAGCTATGACCCAAATGTATAAACAGGCTAGATCTGAGGACAAGAGGGCAAAAG
TTACTAGTGCTATGCAGACAATGCTTTTCACTATGCTTAGAAAGTTGGATAATGATGCACTCAACAACAT
TATCAACAATGCAAGAGATGGTTGTGTTCCCTTGAACATAATACCTCTTACAACAGCAGCCAAACTAATG
GTTGTCATACCAGACTATAACACATATAAAAATACGTGTGATGGTACAACATTTACTTATGCATCAGCAT
TGTGGGAAATCCAACAGGTTGTAGATGCAGATAGTAAAATTGTTCAACTTAGTGAAATTAGTATGGACAA
TTCACCTAATTTAGCATGGCCTCTTATTGTAACAGCTTTAAGGGCCAATTCTGCTGTCAAATTACAGCTT
AATTAAGACGCGATCGCGGCCTCATGGGCCCAGCTTTCTTGTACAAAGTTGGCATTATAAAAAATAATTG
CTCATCAATTTGTTGCAACGAACAGGTCACTATCAGTCAAAATAAAATCATTATTTGCCATCCAGCTGAT
ATCCCCTATAGTGAGTCGTATTACATGGTCATAGCTGTTTCCTGGCAGCTCTGGCCCGTGTCTCAAAATC
TCTGATGTTACATTGCACAAGATAAAAATATATCATCATGCCTCCTCTAGACCAGCCAGGACAGAAATGC
CTCGACTTCGCTGCTGCCCAAGGTTGCCGGGTGACGCACACCGTGGAAACGGATGAAGGCACGAACCCAG
TGGACATAAGCCTGTTCGGTTCGTAAGCTGTAATGCAAGTAGCGTATGCGCTCACGCAACTGGTCCAGAA
CCTTGACCGAACGCAGCGGTGGTAACGGCGCAGTGGCGGTTTTCATGGCTTGTTATGACTGTTTTTTTGG
GGTACAGTCTATGCCTCGGGCATCCAAGCAGCAAGCGCGTTACGCCGTGGGTCGATGTTTGATGTTATGG
AGCAGCAACGATGTTACGCAGCAGGGCAGTCGCCCTAAAACAAAGTTAAACATCATGAGGGAAGCGGTGA
TCGCCGAAGTATCGACTCAACTATCAGAGGTAGTTGGCGTCATCGAGCGCCATCTCGAACCGACGTTGCT
GGCCGTACATTTGTACGGCTCCGCAGTGGATGGCGGCCTGAAGCCACACAGTGATATTGATTTGCTGGTT
ACGGTGACCGTAAGGCTTGATGAAACAACGCGGCGAGCTTTGATCAACGACCTTTTGGAAACTTCGGCTT
CCCCTGGAGAGAGCGAGATTCTCCGCGCTGTAGAAGTCACCATTGTTGTGCACGACGACATCATTCCGTG
GCGTTATCCAGCTAAGCGCGAACTGCAATTTGGAGAATGGCAGCGCAATGACATTCTTGCAGGTATCTTC
GAGCCAGCCACGATCGACATTGATCTGGCTATCTTGCTGACAAAAGCAAGAGAACATAGCGTTGCCTTGG
TAGGTCCAGCGGCGGAGGAACTCTTTGATCCGGTTCCTGAACAGGATCTATTTGAGGCGCTAAATGAAAC
CTTAACGCTATGGAACTCGCCGCCCGACTGGGCTGGCGATGAGCGAAATGTAGTGCTTACGTTGTCCCGC
ATTTGGTACAGCGCAGTAACCGGCAAAATCGCGCCGAAGGATGTCGCTGCCGACTGGGCAATGGAGCGCC
TGCCGGCCCAGTATCAGCCCGTCATACTTGAAGCTAGACAGGCTTATCTTGGACAAGAAGAAGATCGCTT
GGCCTCGCGCGCAGATCAGTTGGAAGAATTTGTCCACTACGTGAAAGGCGAGATCACCAAGGTAGTCGGC
AAATAACCCTCGAGCCACCCATGACCAAAATCCCTTAACGTGAGTTACGCGTCGTTCCACTGAGCGTCAG
ACCCCGTAGAAAAGATCAAAGGATCTTCTTGAGATCCTTTTTTTCTGCGCGTAATCTGCTGCTTGCAAAC
AAAAAAACCACCG
Features (pLannotate 1.2.2; 12 found; start..end, strand, type, name):
    717..809     +  CDS            lacI (fragment): lac repressor; lacI; The lac repressor binds to the lac operator to inhibit transcription in E. coli. This inhibition can be relieved by adding lactose or isopropyl-β-D-thiogalactopyranoside (IPTG).
    864..891     -  terminator     rrnB T2 terminator: transcription terminator T2 from the E. coli rrnB gene
   1023..1066    +  terminator     rrnB T1 terminator: Escherichia coli rrnB; transcription terminator T1 from the E. coli rrnB gene
   1113..1149    -  CDS            lacZα (fragment): LacZα fragment of β-galactosidase; lacZ fragment
   1165..1261    +  protein_bind   attL1: mutant version of attL; recombination site for the Gateway® LR reaction LR Clonase™
   1294..1932    +  CDS            R1A_SARS2 (fragment): Experimental evidence at protein level: Swiss-Prot protein existence level 1. [Non-structural protein 10]: Plays a pivotal role in viral transcription by stimulating both nsp14 3'-5' exoribonuclease and nsp16 2'-O-methyltransferase activities. Therefore plays an essential role in viral mRNAs cap methylation. From Severe acute respiratory syndrome coronavirus 2 (2019-nCoV) (SARS-CoV-2).
   1919..2017    -  protein_bind   attL2: mutant version of attL; recombination site for the Gateway® LR reaction LR Clonase™
   2035..2053    -  promoter       T7 promoter: promoter for bacteriophage T7 RNA polymerase
   2243..2266    +  promoter       Pc promoter (fragment): intI1 (promoter lies within the coding sequence); class 1 integron promoter
   2442..2498    +  CDS            GmR (fragment): gentamycin acetyltransferase; aacC1; confers resistance to gentamycin
   2505..3296    +  CDS            SmR: aminoglycoside adenylyltransferase (Murphy, 1985); aadA; confers resistance to spectinomycin and streptomycin
   3389..534     +  rep_origin     ori (across the origin): high-copy-number ColE1/pMB1/pBR322/pUC origin of replication
