[The description below was written by a language model from this plasmid's Addgene catalogue record and pLannotate feature annotations shown in this document.]
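Description:
pEntry_SARS-CoV-2-nsp8 is a Gateway-compatible Entry clone built on the pENTR223.1 SfiI backbone. It carries the coding sequence for non-structural protein 8 (nsp8) of SARS-CoV-2, a mature cleavage product of the ORF1ab replicase polyprotein. The plasmid is about 3.4 kb and is propagated in E. coli from a high-copy ColE1/pUC-type origin. Selection is with spectinomycin, conferred by the aadA (SmR) aminoglycoside adenylyltransferase gene. Upstream of that gene lie remnants of a class 1 integron Pc promoter and a gentamicin acetyltransferase gene. Short lacI and lacZα fragments are also annotated as backbone remnants.

The 594 bp synthesized insert was cloned between two SfiI sites and is flanked by attL1 and attL2, so an LR Clonase reaction can transfer it directionally into any attR-containing destination vector. According to the depositor, the 5′ linker supplies an ATG start codon bracketed by BamHI sites. The 3′ linker carries a TAA stop codon flanked by PacI and AsiSI sites. These additions are needed because nsp8 is normally released from the polyprotein by proteolysis and has no start or stop codon of its own. The flanking restriction sites presumably allow these codons to be removed for tag fusions, though the record does not state this.

The rrnB T1 and T2 terminators upstream of attL1 shield the cassette from read-through transcription, and a T7 promoter sits beyond attL2, pointing back toward the insert. The entry vector has no expression promoter for the ORF, so expression depends on the chosen destination vector. The automated annotation matches the insert to the SARS-CoV-2 replicase polyprotein 1a, but its attached functional text describes nsp10, not nsp8. Both feature tables describe the same 3,443 nt sequence with different start coordinates. The clone belongs to a collection of human coronavirus ORFs intended for flexible downstream use.
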