Addgene plasmid #168871: pEntry_SARS-CoV-2-nsp8
Purpose: Gateway-compatible Entry vector
Depositing lab: Pascal Falter-Braun. Depositing organization: Helmholtz Munich. Publication: A resource of human coronavirus protein-coding sequences in a flexible, multipurpose Gateway Entry clone collection. Weller B, Lin CW, Pogoutse O, Sauer M, Marin-de la Rosa N, Strobel A, Young V, Knapp JJ, Rayhan A, Falter C, Kim DK, Roth FP, Falter-Braun P. G3 (Bethesda). 2023 Jul 5;13(7):jkad105. doi: 10.1093/g3journal/jkad105. PubMed 37267226.
Backbone
  Vector backbone: pENTR223.1*SfiI
  Backbone size w/o insert (bp): 2800
  Vector type: Gateway-compatible Entry vector
Growth in bacteria
  Bacterial resistance: Spectinomycin, 50 μg/mL
  Growth temperature: 37°C
  Growth strain: DH5alpha
  Copy number: High Copy
Gene/Insert
  Gene/Insert name: SARS-CoV-2-nsp8 (alt name: nsp8)
  Species: Other
  Insert size (bp): 594
  Entrez Gene: ORF1ab (a.k.a. GU280_gp01)
  Cloning method: Restriction Enzyme; 5′ cloning site SfiI (unknown if destroyed); 3′ cloning site SfiI (unknown if destroyed)
  Sequencing primers: 5′ M13 uni (-21); 3′ M13 rev (-29)
Resource information
  A portion of this plasmid was derived from a plasmid made by: Synthesized by Twist Bioscience
Terms and licenses: Academic/Nonprofit Terms; Industry Terms: Not Available to Industry
Depositor comments: 5'-linker: SfiI-BamHI-ATG-BamHI (GGCCGTCAaggccaggatccatgggatcc), 3'-linker: PacI-TAA-AsiSI-SfiI (cttaatTAAgacgcgatcgcggcctcatGGGCC).
How to cite: pEntry_SARS-CoV-2-nsp8 was a gift from Pascal Falter-Braun (Addgene plasmid # 168871 ; http://n2t.net/addgene:168871 ; RRID:Addgene_168871)
