>Addgene plasmid #168871 | pEntry_SARS-CoV-2-nsp8 | depositor partial sequence | sequence record 327306 | gene-specific Insert sequence
GCTATAGCCTCAGAGTTTAGTTCCCTTCCATCATATGCAGCTTTTGCTACTGCTCAAGAAGCTTATGAGC
AGGCTGTTGCTAATGGTGATTCTGAAGTTGTTCTTAAAAAGTTGAAGAAGTCTTTGAATGTGGCTAAATC
TGAATTTGACCGTGATGCAGCCATGCAACGTAAGTTGGAAAAGATGGCTGATCAAGCTATGACCCAAATG
TATAAACAGGCTAGATCTGAGGACAAGAGGGCAAAAGTTACTAGTGCTATGCAGACAATGCTTTTCACTA
TGCTTAGAAAGTTGGATAATGATGCACTCAACAACATTATCAACAATGCAAGAGATGGTTGTGTTCCCTT
GAACATAATACCTCTTACAACAGCAGCCAAACTAATGGTTGTCATACCAGACTATAACACATATAAAAAT
ACGTGTGATGGTACAACATTTACTTATGCATCAGCATTGTGGGAAATCCAACAGGTTGTAGATGCAGATA
GTAAAATTGTTCAACTTAGTGAAATTAGTATGGACAATTCACCTAATTTAGCATGGCCTCTTATTGTAAC
AGCTTTAAGGGCCAATTCTGCTGTCAAATTACAG
